>Addgene plasmid #227440 | PX330-PTEN | addgene full sequence | sequence record 454157 | Addgene NGS Result
CATGTGAGGGCCTATTTCCCATGATTCCTTCATATTTGCATATACGATACAAGGCTGTTAGAGAGATAAT
TGGAATTAATTTGACTGTAAACACAAAGATATTAGTACAAAATACGTGACGTAGAAAGTAATAATTTCTT
GGGTAGTTTGCAGTTTTAAAATTATGTTTTAAAATGGACTATCATATGCTTACCGTAACTTGAAAGTATT
TCGATTTCTTGGCTTTATATATCTTGTGGAAAGGACGAAACACCGTCACCTGGATTACAGACCCGGTTTT
AGAGCTAGAAATAGCAAGTTAAAATAAGGCTAGTCCGTTATCAACTTGAAAAAGTGGCACCGAGTCGGTG
CTTTTTTGTTTTAGAGCTAGAAATAGCAAGTTAAAATAAGGCTAGTCCGTTTTTAGCGCGTGCGCCAATT
CTGCAGACAAATGGCTCTAGAGGTACCCGTTACATAACTTACGGTAAATGGCCCGCCTGGCTGACCGCCC
AACGACCCCCGCCCATTGACGTCAATAGTAACGCCAATAGGGACTTTCCATTGACGTCAATGGGTGGAGT
ATTTACGGTAAACTGCCCACTTGGCAGTACATCAAGTGTATCATATGCCAAGTACGCCCCCTATTGACGT
CAATGACGGTAAATGGCCCGCCTGGCATTGTGCCCAGTACATGACCTTATGGGACTTTCCTACTTGGCAG
TACATCTACGTATTAGTCATCGCTATTACCATGGTCGAGGTGAGCCCCACGTTCTGCTTCACTCTCCCCA
TCTCCCCCCCCTCCCCACCCCCAATTTTGTATTTATTTATTTTTTAATTATTTTGTGCAGCGATGGGGGC
GGGGGGGGGGGGGGGGGCGCGCGCCAGGCGGGGCGGGGCGGGGCGAGGGGCGGGGCGGGGCGAGGCGGAG
AGGTGCGGCGGCAGCCAATCAGAGCGGCGCGCTCCGAAAGTTTCCTTTTATGGCGAGGCGGCGGCGGCGG
CGGCCCTATAAAAAGCGAAGCGCGCGGCGGGCGGGAGTCGCTGCGCGCTGCCTTCGCCCCGTGCCCCGCT
CCGCCGCCGCCTCGCGCCGCCCGCCCCGGCTCTGACTGACCGCGTTACTCCCACAGGTGAGCGGGCGGGA
CGGCCCTTCTCCTCCGGGCTGTAATTAGCTGAGCAAGAGGTAAGGGTTTAAGGGATGGTTGGTTGGTGGG
GTATTAATGTTTAATTACCTGGAGCACCTGCCTGAAATCACTTTTTTTCAGGTTGGACCGGTGCCACCAT
GGACTATAAGGACCACGACGGAGACTACAAGGATCATGATATTGATTACAAAGACGATGACGATAAGATG
GCCCCAAAGAAGAAGCGGAAGGTCGGTATCCACGGAGTCCCAGCAGCCGACAAGAAGTACAGCATCGGCC
TGGACATCGGCACCAACTCTGTGGGCTGGGCCGTGATCACCGACGAGTACAAGGTGCCCAGCAAGAAATT
CAAGGTGCTGGGCAACACCGACCGGCACAGCATCAAGAAGAACCTGATCGGAGCCCTGCTGTTCGACAGC
GGCGAAACAGCCGAGGCCACCCGGCTGAAGAGAACCGCCAGAAGAAGATACACCAGACGGAAGAACCGGA
TCTGCTATCTGCAAGAGATCTTCAGCAACGAGATGGCCAAGGTGGACGACAGCTTCTTCCACAGACTGGA
AGAGTCCTTCCTGGTGGAAGAGGATAAGAAGCACGAGCGGCACCCCATCTTCGGCAACATCGTGGACGAG
GTGGCCTACCACGAGAAGTACCCCACCATCTACCACCTGAGAAAGAAACTGGTGGACAGCACCGACAAGG
CCGACCTGCGGCTGATCTATCTGGCCCTGGCCCACATGATCAAGTTCCGGGGCCACTTCCTGATCGAGGG
CGACCTGAACCCCGACAACAGCGACGTGGACAAGCTGTTCATCCAGCTGGTGCAGACCTACAACCAGCTG
TTCGAGGAAAACCCCATCAACGCCAGCGGCGTGGACGCCAAGGCCATCCTGTCTGCCAGACTGAGCAAGA
GCAGACGGCTGGAAAATCTGATCGCCCAGCTGCCCGGCGAGAAGAAGAATGGCCTGTTCGGAAACCTGAT
TGCCCTGAGCCTGGGCCTGACCCCCAACTTCAAGAGCAACTTCGACCTGGCCGAGGATGCCAAACTGCAG
CTGAGCAAGGACACCTACGACGACGACCTGGACAACCTGCTGGCCCAGATCGGCGACCAGTACGCCGACC
TGTTTCTGGCCGCCAAGAACCTGTCCGACGCCATCCTGCTGAGCGACATCCTGAGAGTGAACACCGAGAT
CACCAAGGCCCCCCTGAGCGCCTCTATGATCAAGAGATACGACGAGCACCACCAGGACCTGACCCTGCTG
AAAGCTCTCGTGCGGCAGCAGCTGCCTGAGAAGTACAAAGAGATTTTCTTCGACCAGAGCAAGAACGGCT
ACGCCGGCTACATTGACGGCGGAGCCAGCCAGGAAGAGTTCTACAAGTTCATCAAGCCCATCCTGGAAAA
GATGGACGGCACCGAGGAACTGCTCGTGAAGCTGAACAGAGAGGACCTGCTGCGGAAGCAGCGGACCTTC
GACAACGGCAGCATCCCCCACCAGATCCACCTGGGAGAGCTGCACGCCATTCTGCGGCGGCAGGAAGATT
TTTACCCATTCCTGAAGGACAACCGGGAAAAGATCGAGAAGATCCTGACCTTCCGCATCCCCTACTACGT
GGGCCCTCTGGCCAGGGGAAACAGCAGATTCGCCTGGATGACCAGAAAGAGCGAGGAAACCATCACCCCC
TGGAACTTCGAGGAAGTGGTGGACAAGGGCGCTTCCGCCCAGAGCTTCATCGAGCGGATGACCAACTTCG
ATAAGAACCTGCCCAACGAGAAGGTGCTGCCCAAGCACAGCCTGCTGTACGAGTACTTCACCGTGTATAA
CGAGCTGACCAAAGTGAAATACGTGACCGAGGGAATGAGAAAGCCCGCCTTCCTGAGCGGCGAGCAGAAA
AAGGCCATCGTGGACCTGCTGTTCAAGACCAACCGGAAAGTGACCGTGAAGCAGCTGAAAGAGGACTACT
TCAAGAAAATCGAGTGCTTCGACTCCGTGGAAATCTCCGGCGTGGAAGATCGGTTCAACGCCTCCCTGGG
CACATACCACGATCTGCTGAAAATTATCAAGGACAAGGACTTCCTGGACAATGAGGAAAACGAGGACATT
CTGGAAGATATCGTGCTGACCCTGACACTGTTTGAGGACAGAGAGATGATCGAGGAACGGCTGAAAACCT
ATGCCCACCTGTTCGACGACAAAGTGATGAAGCAGCTGAAGCGGCGGAGATACACCGGCTGGGGCAGGCT
GAGCCGGAAGCTGATCAACGGCATCCGGGACAAGCAGTCCGGCAAGACAATCCTGGATTTCCTGAAGTCC
GACGGCTTCGCCAACAGAAACTTCATGCAGCTGATCCACGACGACAGCCTGACCTTTAAAGAGGACATCC
AGAAAGCCCAGGTGTCCGGCCAGGGCGATAGCCTGCACGAGCACATTGCCAATCTGGCCGGCAGCCCCGC
CATTAAGAAGGGCATCCTGCAGACAGTGAAGGTGGTGGACGAGCTCGTGAAAGTGATGGGCCGGCACAAG
CCCGAGAACATCGTGATCGAAATGGCCAGAGAGAACCAGACCACCCAGAAGGGACAGAAGAACAGCCGCG
AGAGAATGAAGCGGATCGAAGAGGGCATCAAAGAGCTGGGCAGCCAGATCCTGAAAGAACACCCCGTGGA
AAACACCCAGCTGCAGAACGAGAAGCTGTACCTGTACTACCTGCAGAATGGGCGGGATATGTACGTGGAC
CAGGAACTGGACATCAACCGGCTGTCCGACTACGATGTGGACCATATCGTGCCTCAGAGCTTTCTGAAGG
ACGACTCCATCGACAACAAGGTGCTGACCAGAAGCGACAAGAACCGGGGCAAGAGCGACAACGTGCCCTC
CGAAGAGGTCGTGAAGAAGATGAAGAACTACTGGCGGCAGCTGCTGAACGCCAAGCTGATTACCCAGAGA
AAGTTCGACAATCTGACCAAGGCCGAGAGAGGCGGCCTGAGCGAACTGGATAAGGCCGGCTTCATCAAGA
GACAGCTGGTGGAAACCCGGCAGATCACAAAGCACGTGGCACAGATCCTGGACTCCCGGATGAACACTAA
GTACGACGAGAATGACAAGCTGATCCGGGAAGTGAAAGTGATCACCCTGAAGTCCAAGCTGGTGTCCGAT
TTCCGGAAGGATTTCCAGTTTTACAAAGTGCGCGAGATCAACAACTACCACCACGCCCACGACGCCTACC
TGAACGCCGTCGTGGGAACCGCCCTGATCAAAAAGTACCCTAAGCTGGAAAGCGAGTTCGTGTACGGCGA
CTACAAGGTGTACGACGTGCGGAAGATGATCGCCAAGAGCGAGCAGGAAATCGGCAAGGCTACCGCCAAG
TACTTCTTCTACAGCAACATCATGAACTTTTTCAAGACCGAGATTACCCTGGCCAACGGCGAGATCCGGA
AGCGGCCTCTGATCGAGACAAACGGCGAAACCGGGGAGATCGTGTGGGATAAGGGCCGGGATTTTGCCAC
CGTGCGGAAAGTGCTGAGCATGCCCCAAGTGAATATCGTGAAAAAGACCGAGGTGCAGACAGGCGGCTTC
AGCAAAGAGTCTATCCTGCCCAAGAGGAACAGCGATAAGCTGATCGCCAGAAAGAAGGACTGGGACCCTA
AGAAGTACGGCGGCTTCGACAGCCCCACCGTGGCCTATTCTGTGCTGGTGGTGGCCAAAGTGGAAAAGGG
CAAGTCCAAGAAACTGAAGAGTGTGAAAGAGCTGCTGGGGATCACCATCATGGAAAGAAGCAGCTTCGAG
AAGAATCCCATCGACTTTCTGGAAGCCAAGGGCTACAAAGAAGTGAAAAAGGACCTGATCATCAAGCTGC
CTAAGTACTCCCTGTTCGAGCTGGAAAACGGCCGGAAGAGAATGCTGGCCTCTGCCGGCGAACTGCAGAA
GGGAAACGAACTGGCCCTGCCCTCCAAATATGTGAACTTCCTGTACCTGGCCAGCCACTATGAGAAGCTG
AAGGGCTCCCCCGAGGATAATGAGCAGAAACAGCTGTTTGTGGAACAGCACAAGCACTACCTGGACGAGA
TCATCGAGCAGATCAGCGAGTTCTCCAAGAGAGTGATCCTGGCCGACGCTAATCTGGACAAAGTGCTGTC
CGCCTACAACAAGCACCGGGATAAGCCCATCAGAGAGCAGGCCGAGAATATCATCCACCTGTTTACCCTG
ACCAATCTGGGAGCCCCTGCCGCCTTCAAGTACTTTGACACCACCATCGACCGGAAGAGGTACACCAGCA
CCAAAGAGGTGCTGGACGCCACCCTGATCCACCAGAGCATCACCGGCCTGTACGAGACACGGATCGACCT
GTCTCAGCTGGGAGGCGACAAAAGGCCGGCGGCCACGAAAAAGGCCGGCCAGGCAAAAAAGAAAAAGTAA
GAATTCCTAGAGCTCGCTGATCAGCCTCGACTGTGCCTTCTAGTTGCCAGCCATCTGTTGTTTGCCCCTC
CCCCGTGCCTTCCTTGACCCTGGAAGGTGCCACTCCCACTGTCCTTTCCTAATAAAATGAGGAAATTGCA
TCGCATTGTCTGAGTAGGTGTCATTCTATTCTGGGGGGTGGGGTGGGGCAGGACAGCAAGGGGGAGGATT
GGGAAGAGAATAGCAGGCATGCTGGGGAGCGGCCGCAGGAACCCCTAGTGATGGAGTTGGCCACTCCCTC
TCTGCGCGCTCGCTCGCTCACTGAGGCCGGGCGACCAAAGGTCGCCCGACGCCCGGGCTTTGCCCGGGCG
GCCTCAGTGAGCGAGCGAGCGCGCAGCTGCCTGCAGGGGCGCCTGATGCGGTATTTTCTCCTTACGCATC
TGTGCGGTATTTCACACCGCATA
[95 nt withheld, positions 5974-6068]
T
[46 nt withheld, positions 6070-6115]
C
[141 nt withheld, positions 6117-6257]
CCTTTGACGTTGGAGTCCACGTTCTTT
[37 nt withheld, positions 6285-6321]
ACTCTATCTCGGGCTATTCTTTTGATTTATAAGGGATTTTGCCGATTTCGGTCTATTGGTTAAAAAATGA
GCTGATTTAACAAAAATTTAACGCGAATTTTAACAAAATATTAACGTTTACAATTTTATGGTGCACTCTC
AGTACAATCTGCTCTGATGCCGCATAGTTAAGCCAGCCCCGACACCCGCCAACACCCGCTGACGCGCCCT
GACGGGCTTGTCTGCTCCCGGCATCCGCTTACAGACAAGCTGTGACCGTCTCCGGGAGCTGCATGTGTCA
GAGGTTTTCACCGTCATCACCGAAACGCGCGAGACGAAAGGGCCTCGTGATACGCCTATTTTTATAGGTT
AATGTCATGATAATAATGGTTTCTTAGACGTCAGGTGGCACTTTTCGGGGAAATGTGCGCGGAACCCCTA
TTTGTTTATTTTTCTAAATACATTCAAATATGTATCCGCTCATGAGACAATAACCCTGATAAATGCTTCA
ATAATATTGAAAAAGGAAGAGTATGAGTATTCAACATTTCCGTGTCGCCCTTATTCCCTTTTTTGCGGCA
TTTTGCCTTCCTGTTTTTGCTCACCCAGAAACGCTGGTGAAAGTAAAAGATGCTGAAGATCAGTTGGGTG
CACGAGTGGGTTACATCGAACTGGATCTCAACAGCGGTAAGATCCTTGAGAGTTTTCGCCCCGAAGAACG
TTTTCCAATGATGAGCACTTTTAAAGTTCTGCTATGTGGCGCGGTATTATCCCGTATTGACGCCGGGCAA
GAGCAACTCGGTCGCCGCATACACTATTCTCAGAATGACTTGGTTGAGTACTCACCAGTCACAGAAAAGC
ATCTTACGGATGGCATGACAGTAAGAGAATTATGCAGTGCTGCCATAACCATGAGTGATAACACTGCGGC
CAACTTACTTCTGACAACGATCGGAGGACCGAAGGAGCTAACCGCTTTTTTGCACAACATGGGGGATCAT
GTAACTCGCCTTGATCGTTGGGAACCGGAGCTGAATGAAGCCATACCAAACGACGAGCGTGACACCACGA
TGCCTGTAGCAATGGCAACAACGTTGCGCAAACTATTAACTGGCGAACTACTTACTCTAGCTTCCCGGCA
ACAATTAATAGACTGGATGGAGGCGGATAAAGTTGCAGGACCACTTCTGCGCTCGGCCCTTCCGGCTGGC
TGGTTTATTGCTGATAAATCTGGAGCCGGTGAGCGTGGAAGCCGCGGTATCATTGCAGCACTGGGGCCAG
ATGGTAAGCCCTCCCGTATCGTAGTTATCTACACGACGGGGAGTCAGGCAACTATGGATGAACGAAATAG
ACAGATCGCTGAGATAGGTGCCTCACTGATTAAGCATTGGTAACTGTCAGACCAAGTTTACTCATATATA
CTTTAGATTGATTTAAAACTTCATTTTTAATTTAAAAGGATCTAGGTGAAGATCCTTTTTGATAATCTCA
TGACCAAAATCCCTTAACGTGAGTTTTCGTTCCACTGAGCGTCAGACCCCGTAGAAAAGATCAAAGGATC
TTCTTGAGATCCTTTTTTTCTGCGCGTAATCTGCTGCTTGCAAACAAAAAAACCACCGCTACCAGCGGTG
GTTTGTTTGCCGGATCAAGAGCTACCAACTCTTTTTCCGAAGGTAACTGGCTTCAGCAGAGCGCAGATAC
CAAATACTGTTCTTCTAGTGTAGCCGTAGTTAGGCCACCACTTCAAGAACTCTGTAGCACCGCCTACATA
CCTCGCTCTGCTAATCCTGTTACCAGTGGCTGCTGCCAGTGGCGATAAGTCGTGTCTTACCGGGTTGGAC
TCAAGACGATAGTTACCGGATAAGGCGCAGCGGTCGGGCTGAACGGGGGGTTCGTGCACACAGCCCAGCT
TGGAGCGAACGACCTACACCGAACTGAGATACCTACAGCGTGAGCTATGAGAAAGCGCCACGCTTCCCGA
AGGGAGAAAGGCGGACAGGTATCCGGTAAGCGGCAGGGTCGGAACAGGAGAGCGCACGAGGGAGCTTCCA
GGGGGAAACGCCTGGTATCTTTATAGTCCTGTCGGGTTTCGCCACCTCTGACTTGAGCGTCGATTTTTGT
GATGCTCGTCAGGGGGGCGGAGCCTATGGAAAAACGCCAGCAACGCGGCCTTTTTACGGTTCCTGGCCTT
TTGCTGGCCTTTTGCTCA
Features (pLannotate 1.2.2; 18 found; start..end, strand, type, name):
      6..246     +  promoter       U6 promoter: RNA polymerase III promoter for human U6 snRNA
    276..351     +  misc_RNA       gRNA scaffold: guide RNA scaffold for the Streptococcus pyogenes CRISPR/Cas9 system
    358..401     +  misc_RNA       gRNA scaffold (fragment): guide RNA scaffold for the Streptococcus pyogenes CRISPR/Cas9 system
    448..733     +  enhancer       CMV enhancer: human cytomegalovirus immediate early enhancer; contains an 18-bp deletion relative to the standard CMV enhancer
    735..1013    +  promoter       chicken β-actin promoter: No description available
   1014..1241    +  intron         hybrid intron: hybrid between chicken β-actin (CBA) and minute virus of mice (MMV) introns (Gray et al., 2011)
   1379..2980    +  CDS            Cas9(N): N-terminal portion of Streptococcus pyogenes Cas9 (Zetsche et al., 2015)
   2981..5479    +  CDS            Cas9(C): C-terminal portion of Streptococcus pyogenes Cas9 (Zetsche et al., 2015)
   5480..5527    +  CDS            nucleoplasmin NLS: bipartite nuclear localization signal from nucleoplasmin
   5561..5672    +  polyA_signal   bGH poly(A) signal: bovine growth hormone polyadenylation signal
   5777..5917    +  repeat_region  AAV2 ITR: inverted terminal repeat of adeno-associated virus serotype 2 inverted
   5922..5973    -  misc_feature   bom (fragment): basis of mobility region from pBR322
   5992..6447    +  rep_origin     f1 ori (sequence partly withheld): f1 bacteriophage origin of replication; arrow indicates direction of (+) strand synthesis
   6448..6497    -  misc_feature   bom (fragment): basis of mobility region from pBR322
   6599..6634    -  CDS            rop (fragment): Rop protein, which maintains plasmids at low copy number; rop
   6729..6833    +  promoter       AmpR promoter: bla
   6834..7694    +  CDS            AmpR: β-lactamase; bla; confers resistance to ampicillin, carbenicillin, and related antibiotics
   7865..8453    +  rep_origin     ori: high-copy-number ColE1/pMB1/pBR322/pUC origin of replication
