[The description below was written by a language model from this plasmid's Addgene catalogue record and pLannotate feature annotations shown in this document.]
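Description:
PX330-PTEN is an all-in-one CRISPR/Cas9 mammalian expression plasmid built on the PX330 backbone. It delivers both Streptococcus pyogenes Cas9 and a single guide RNA directed against exon 6 of mouse Pten. It is maintained in E. coli as a high-copy plasmid through a ColE1/pUC-type origin and is selected with ampicillin via the β-lactamase (AmpR) gene. An f1 phage origin is also present, along with small annotated fragments of bom and rop that are backbone remnants.

The plasmid carries two expression units in the same orientation. In the first, the human U6 RNA polymerase III promoter drives the guide RNA. The Pten-specific spacer was inserted between two BbsI sites, which were destroyed during cloning, so it sits directly upstream of the SpCas9 gRNA scaffold. A second, partial scaffold fragment is annotated just downstream. In the second unit, a hybrid promoter made of the CMV enhancer, the chicken β-actin promoter and a hybrid CBA/MVM intron drives SpCas9. The annotation software splits the nuclease into adjoining N- and C-terminal segments, but together they form one continuous coding region. This is followed by a C-terminal nucleoplasmin bipartite nuclear localization signal and terminated by the bovine growth hormone polyadenylation signal. A single AAV2 ITR lies after the poly(A) signal. With only one ITR annotated, the record does not support use as an AAV packaging vector.

After transfection into mouse cells, Cas9 and the guide should produce a double-strand break in Pten exon 6, allowing disruption or editing of the locus. The associated publication concerns a genetically encoded PTEN biosensor, but the record does not state exactly how the plasmid was used in that work. No fluorescent reporter or mammalian selection marker is annotated.
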