Addgene plasmid #227440: PX330-PTEN
Purpose: Cas9 expression and a gRNA targeting Exon 6 of mouse PTEN
Depositing lab: Tal Laviv. Depositing organization: Tel Aviv University. Publication: Genetically encoded biosensor for fluorescence lifetime imaging of PTEN dynamics in the intact brain. Kagan T, Gabay M, Meenakshisundaram A, Levi Y, Eid S, Malchenko N, Maman M, Nitzan A, Ravotto L, Zaidel-Bar R, Eickholt BJ, Gal M, Laviv T. Nat Methods. 2025 Apr;22(4):764-777. doi: 10.1038/s41592-025-02610-9. Epub 2025 Feb 20. PubMed 39979596.
Backbone
  Vector backbone: PX330
  Vector type: Mammalian Expression
Growth in bacteria
  Bacterial resistance: Ampicillin, 100 μg/mL
  Growth temperature: 37°C
  Growth strain: DH5alpha
  Copy number: High Copy
Gene/Insert
  Gene/Insert name: spCas9 and gRNA for mouse PTEN
  Entrez Gene: Pten (a.k.a. 2310035O07Rik, A130070J02Rik, B430203M17Rik, MMAC1, PTENbeta, TEP1)
  Cloning method: Restriction Enzyme; 5′ cloning site BbsI (destroyed during cloning); 3′ cloning site BbsI (destroyed during cloning)
  Sequencing primers: 5′ hU6
Resource information
  A portion of this plasmid was derived from a plasmid made by: Original PX330 is from Addgene 42230
Terms and licenses: Academic/Nonprofit Terms; Industry Terms: Not Available to Industry
Depositor comments: Please visit https://doi.org/10.1101/2024.10.04.616644 for bioRxiv preprint.
How to cite: PX330-PTEN was a gift from Tal Laviv (Addgene plasmid # 227440 ; http://n2t.net/addgene:227440 ; RRID:Addgene_227440)
